>Addgene plasmid #163742 | TET-pLKO-neo CXCR4-sh2 | addgene full sequence | sequence record 322780 | Addgene NGS Result
TTGGGGTTGCGCCTTTTCCAAGGCAGCCCTGGGTTTGCGCAGGGACGCGGCTGCTCTGGGCGTGGTTCCG
GGAAACGCAGCGGCGCCGACCCTGGGTCTCGCACATTCTTCACGTCCGTTCGCAGCGTCACCCGGATCTT
CGCCGCTACCCTTGTGGGCCCCCCGGCGACGCTTCCTGCTCCGCCCCTAAGTCGGGAAGGTTCCTTGCGG
TTCGCGGCGTGCCGGACGTGACAAACGGAAGCCGCACGTCTCACTAGTACCCTCGCAGACGGACAGCGCC
AGGGAGCAATGGCAGCGCGCCGACCGCGATGGGCTGTGGCCAATAGCGGCTGCTCAGCAGGGCGCGCCGA
GAGCAGCGGCCGGGAAGGGGCGGTGCGGGAGGCGGGGTGTGGGGCGGTAGTGTGGGCCCTGTTCCTGCCC
GCGCGGTGTTCCGCATTCTGCAAGCCTCCGGAGCGCACGTCGGCAGTCGGCTCCCTCGTTGACCGAATCA
CCGACCTCTCTCCCCAGGGGGATCTGTGAGTTTGGGGACCCTTGATTGTTCTTTCTTTTTCGCTATTGTA
AAATTCATGTTATATGGAGGGGGCAAAGTTTTCAGGGTGTTGTTTAGAATGGGAAGATGTCCCTTGTATC
ACCATGGACCCTCATGATAATTTTGTTTCTTTCACTTTCTACTCTGTTGACAACCATTGTCTCCTCTTAT
TTTCTTTTCATTTTCTGTAACTTTTTCGTTAAACTTTAGCTTGCATTTGTAACGAATTTTTAAATTCACT
TTTGTTTATTTGTCAGATTGTAAGTACTTTCTCTAATCACTTTTTTTTCAAGGCAATCAGGGTATATTAT
ATTGTACTTCAGCACAGTTTTAGAGAACAATTGTTATAATTAAATGATAAGGTAGAATATTTCTGCATAT
AAATTCTGGCTGGCGTGGAAATATTCTTATTGGTAGAAACAACTACATCCTGGTCATCATCCTGCCTTTC
TCTTTATGGTTACAATGATATACACTGTTTGAGATGAGGATAAAATACTCTGAGTCCAAACCGGGCCCCT
CTGCTAACCATGTTCATGCCTTCTTCTTTTTCCTACAGCTCCTGGGCAACGTGCTGGTTATTGTGCTGTC
TCATCATTTTGGCAAAGAATTGTAATACGACTCACTATAGGGCGAATTGATATGTCTAGATTAGATAAAA
GTAAAGTGATTAACAGCGCATTAGAGCTGCTTAATGAGGTCGGAATCGAAGGTTTAACAACCCGTAAACT
CGCCCAGAAGCTAGGTGTAGAGCAGCCTACATTGTATTGGCATGTAAAAAATAAGCGGGCTTTGCTCGAC
GCCTTAGCCATTGAGATGTTAGATAGGCACCATACTCACTTTTGCCCTTTAGAAGGGGAAAGCTGGCAAG
ATTTTTTACGTAATAACGCTAAAAGTTTTAGATGTGCTTTACTAAGTCATCGCGATGGAGCAAAAGTACA
TTTAGGTACACGGCCTACAGAAAAACAGTATGAAACTCTCGAAAATCAATTAGCCTTTTTATGCCAACAA
GGTTTTTCACTAGAGAATGCATTATATGCACTCAGCGCTGTGGGGCATTTTACTTTAGGTTGCGTATTGG
AAGATCAAGAGCATCAAGTCGCTAAAGAAGAAAGGGAAACACCTACTACTGATAGTATGCCGCCATTATT
ACGACAAGCTATCGAATTATTTGATCACCAAGGTGCAGAGCCAGCCTTCTTATTCGGCCTTGAATTGATC
ATATGCGGATTAGAAAAACAACTTAAATGTGAAAGTGGGTCCGCGTACAGCGGCTCCCGGGAGTTCTAGG
GATCTGCCCCTCTCCCTCCCCCCCCCCTAACGTTACTGGCCGAAGCCGCTTGGAATAAGGCCGGTGTGCG
TTTGTCTATATGTTATTTTCCACCATATTGCCGTCTTTTGGCAATGTGAGGGCCCGGAAACCTGGCCCTG
TCTTCTTGACGAGCATTCCTAGGGGTCTTTCCCCTCTCGCCAAAGGAATGCAAGGTCTGTTGAATGTCGT
GAAGGAAGCAGTTCCTCTGGAAGCTTCTTGAAGACAAACAACGTCTGTAGCGACCCTTTGCAGGCAGCGG
AACCCCCCACCTGGCGACAGGTGCCTCTGCGGCCAAAAGCCACGTGTATAAGATACACCTGCAAAGGCGG
CACAACCCCAGTGCCACGTTGTGAGTTGGATAGTTGTGGAAAGAGTCAAATGGCTCTCCTCAAGCGTATT
CAACAAGGGGCTGAAGGATGCCCAGAAGGTACCCCATTGTATGGGATCTGATCTGGGGCCTCGGTGCACA
TGCTTTACATGTGTTTAGTCGAGGTTAAAAAAACGTCTAGGCCCCCCGAACCACGGGGACGTGGTTTTCC
TTTGAAAAACACGATGATAAGGATCCATGATTGAACAAGATGGATTGCACGCAGGTTCTCCGGCCGCTTG
GGTGGAGAGGCTATTCGGCTATGACTGGGCACAACAGACAATCGGCTGCTCTGATGCCGCCGTGTTCCGG
CTGTCAGCGCAGGGGCGCCCGGTTCTTTTTGTCAAGACCGACCTGTCCGGTGCCCTGAATGAACTGCAGG
ACGAGGCAGCGCGGCTATCGTGGCTGGCCACGACGGGCGTTCCTTGCGCAGCTGTGCTCGACGTTGTCAC
TGAAGCGGGAAGGGACTGGCTGCTATTGGGCGAAGTGCCGGGGCAGGATCTCCTGTCATCTCACCTTGCT
CCTGCCGAGAAAGTATCCATCATGGCTGATGCAATGCGGCGGCTGCATACGCTTGATCCGGCTACCTGCC
CATTCGACCACCAAGCGAAACATCGCATCGAGCGAGCACGTACTCGGATGGAAGCCGGTCTTGTCGATCA
GGATGATCTGGACGAAGAGCATCAGGGGCTCGCGCCAGCCGAACTGTTCGCCAGGCTCAAGGCGCGCATG
CCCGACGGCGAGGATCTCGTCGTGACCCATGGCGATGCCTGCTTGCCGAATATCATGGTGGAAAATGGCC
GCTTTTCTGGATTCATCGACTGTGGCCGGCTGGGTGTGGCGGACCGCTATCAGGACATAGCGTTGGCTAC
CCGTGATATTGCTGAAGAGCTTGGCGGCGAATGGGCTGACCGCTTCCTCGTGCTTTACGGTATCGCCGCT
CCCGATTCGCAGCGCATCGCCTTCTATCGCCTTCTTGACGAGTTCTTCTGAGGTACCTTTTTTAAGGGTG
GGCGCGCCGACCCAGCTTTCTTGTACAAAGTTGGCATTATAAGAAAGCATTGCTTATCAATTTGTTGCAA
CGAACAGGTCACTATCAGTCAAAATAAAATCATTATTTGCCATCCAGCTGATATCCGCCCGCCCCACGAC
CCGCAGCGCCCGACCGAAAGGAGCGCACGACCCCATGCATCGGTACCTTTAAGACCAATGACTTACAAGG
CAGCTGTAGATCTTAGCCACTTTTTAAAAGAAAAGGGGGGACTGGAAGGGCTAATTCACTCCCAACGAAG
ACAAGATCTGCTTTTTGCTTGTACTGGGTCTCTCTGGTTAGACCAGATCTGAGCCTGGGAGCTCTCTGGC
TAACTAGGGAACCCACTGCTTAAGCCTCAATAAAGCTTGCCTTGAGTGCTTCAAGTAGTGTGTGCCCGTC
TGTTGTGTGACTCTGGTAACTAGAGATCCCTCAGACCCTTTTAGTCAGTGTGGAAAATCTCTAGCAGTAG
TAGTTCATGTCATCTTATTATTCAGTATTTATAACTTGCAAAGAAATGAATATCAGAGAGTGAGAGGAAC
TTGTTTATTGCAGCTTATAATGGTTACAAATAAAGCAATAGCATCACAAATTTCACAAATAAAGCATTTT
TTTCACTGCATTCTAGTTGTGGTTTGTCCAAACTCATCAATGTATCTTATCATGTCTGGCTCTAGCTATC
CCGCCCCTAACTCCGCCCATCCCGCCCCTAACTCCGCCCAGTTCCGCCCATTCTCCGCCCCATGGCTGAC
TAATTTTTTTTATTTATGCAGAGGCCGAGGCCGCCTCGGCCTCTGAGCTATTCCAGAAGTAGTGAGGAGG
CTTTTTTGGAGGCCTAGGGACGTACCCAATTCGCCCTATAGTGAGTCGTATTACGCGCGCTCACTGGCCG
TCGTTTTACAACGTCGTGACTGGGAAAACCCTGGCGTTACCCAACTTAATCGCCTTGCAGCACATCCCCC
TTTCGCCAGCTGGCGTAATAGCGAAGAGGCCCGCACCGATCGCCCTTCCCAACAGTTGCGCAGCCTGAAT
GGCGAATGGG
[124 nt withheld, positions 4281-4404]
C
[91 nt withheld, positions 4406-4496]
A
[49 nt withheld, positions 4498-4546]
CCTTTGACGTTGGAGTCCACGTTCTTT
[37 nt withheld, positions 4574-4610]
ACCCTATCTCGGTCTATTCTTTTGATTTATAAGGGATTTTGCCGATTTCGGCCTATTGGTTAAAAAATGA
GCTGATTTAACAAAAATTTAACGCGAATTTTAACAAAATATTAACGCTTACAATTTAGGTGGCACTTTTC
GGGGAAATGTGCGCGGAACCCCTATTTGTTTATTTTTCTAAATACATTCAAATATGTATCCGCTCATGAG
ACAATAACCCTGATAAATGCTTCAATAATATTGAAAAAGGAAGAGTATGAGTATTCAACATTTCCGTGTC
GCCCTTATTCCCTTTTTTGCGGCATTTTGCCTTCCTGTTTTTGCTCACCCAGAAACGCTGGTGAAAGTAA
AAGATGCTGAAGATCAGTTGGGTGCACGAGTGGGTTACATCGAACTGGATCTCAACAGCGGTAAGATCCT
TGAGAGTTTTCGCCCCGAAGAACGTTTTCCAATGATGAGCACTTTTAAAGTTCTGCTATGTGGCGCGGTA
TTATCCCGTATTGACGCCGGGCAAGAGCAACTCGGTCGCCGCATACACTATTCTCAGAATGACTTGGTTG
AGTACTCACCAGTCACAGAAAAGCATCTTACGGATGGCATGACAGTAAGAGAATTATGCAGTGCTGCCAT
AACCATGAGTGATAACACTGCGGCCAACTTACTTCTGACAACGATCGGAGGACCGAAGGAGCTAACCGCT
TTTTTGCACAACATGGGGGATCATGTAACTCGCCTTGATCGTTGGGAACCGGAGCTGAATGAAGCCATAC
CAAACGACGAGCGTGACACCACGATGCCTGTAGCAATGGCAACAACGTTGCGCAAACTATTAACTGGCGA
ACTACTTACTCTAGCTTCCCGGCAACAATTAATAGACTGGATGGAGGCGGATAAAGTTGCAGGACCACTT
CTGCGCTCGGCCCTTCCGGCTGGCTGGTTTATTGCTGATAAATCTGGAGCCGGTGAGCGTGGGTCTCGCG
GTATCATTGCAGCACTGGGGCCAGATGGTAAGCCCTCCCGTATCGTAGTTATCTACACGACGGGGAGTCA
GGCAACTATGGATGAACGAAATAGACAGATCGCTGAGATAGGTGCCTCACTGATTAAGCATTGGTAACTG
TCAGACCAAGTTTACTCATATATACTTTAGATTGATTTAAAACTTCATTTTTAATTTAAAAGGATCTAGG
TGAAGATCCTTTTTGATAATCTCATGACCAAAATCCCTTAACGTGAGTTTTCGTTCCACTGAGCGTCAGA
CCCCGTAGAAAAGATCAAAGGATCTTCTTGAGATCCTTTTTTTCTGCGCGTAATCTGCTGCTTGCAAACA
AAAAAACCACCGCTACCAGCGGTGGTTTGTTTGCCGGATCAAGAGCTACCAACTCTTTTTCCGAAGGTAA
CTGGCTTCAGCAGAGCGCAGATACCAAATACTGTTCTTCTAGTGTAGCCGTAGTTAGGCCACCACTTCAA
GAACTCTGTAGCACCGCCTACATACCTCGCTCTGCTAATCCTGTTACCAGTGGCTGCTGCCAGTGGCGAT
AAGTCGTGTCTTACCGGGTTGGACTCAAGACGATAGTTACCGGATAAGGCGCAGCGGTCGGGCTGAACGG
GGGGTTCGTGCACACAGCCCAGCTTGGAGCGAACGACCTACACCGAACTGAGATACCTACAGCGTGAGCT
ATGAGAAAGCGCCACGCTTCCCGAAGGGAGAAAGGCGGACAGGTATCCGGTAAGCGGCAGGGTCGGAACA
GGAGAGCGCACGAGGGAGCTTCCAGGGGGAAACGCCTGGTATCTTTATAGTCCTGTCGGGTTTCGCCACC
TCTGACTTGAGCGTCGATTTTTGTGATGCTCGTCAGGGGGGCGGAGCCTATGGAAAAACGCCAGCAACGC
GGCCTTTTTACGGTTCCTGGCCTTTTGCTGGCCTTTTGCTCACATGTTCTTTCCTGCGTTATCCCCTGAT
TCTGTGGATAACCGTATTACCGCCTTTGAGTGAGCTGATACCGCTCGCCGCAGCCGAACGACCGAGCGCA
GCGAGTCAGTGAGCGAGGAAGCGGAAGAGCGCCCAATACGCAAACCGCCTCTCCCCGCGCGTTGGCCGAT
TCATTAATGCAGCTGGCACGACAGGTTTCCCGACTGGAAAGCGGGCAGTGAGCGCAACGCAATTAATGTG
AGTTAGCTCACTCATTAGGCACCCCAGGCTTTACACTTTATGCTTCCGGCTCGTATGTTGTGTGGAATTG
TGAGCGGATAACAATTTCACACAGGAAACAGCTATGACCATGATTACGCCAAGCGCGCAATTAACCCTCA
CTAAAGGGAACAAAAGCTGGAGCTGCAAGCTTAATGTAGTCTTATGCAATACTCTTGTAGTCTTGCAACA
TGGTAACGATGAGTTAGCAACATGCCTTACAAGGAGAGAAAAAGCACCGTGCATGCCGATTGGTGGAAGT
AAGGTGGTACGATCGTGCCTTATTAGGAAGGCAACAGACGGGTCTGACATGGATTGGACGAACCACTGAA
TTGCCGCATTGCAGAGATATTGTATTTAAGTGCCTAGCTCGATACATAAACGGGTCTCTCTGGTTAGACC
AGATCTGAGCCTGGGAGCTCTCTGGCTAACTAGGGAACCCACTGCTTAAGCCTCAATAAAGCTTGCCTTG
AGTGCTTCAAGTAGTGTGTGCCCGTCTGTTGTGTGACTCTGGTAACTAGAGATCCCTCAGACCCTTTTAG
TCAGTGTGGAAAATCTCTAGCAGTGGCGCCCGAACAGGGACTTGAAAGCGAAAGGGAAACCAGAGGAGCT
CTCTCGACGCAGGACTCGGCTTGCTGAAGCGCGCACGGCAAGAGGCGAGGGGCGGCGACTGGTGAGTACG
CCAAAAATTTTGACTAGCGGAGGCTAGAAGGAGAGAGATGGGTGCGAGAGCGTCAGTATTAAGCGGGGGA
GAATTAGATCGCGATGGGAAAAAATTCGGTTAAGGCCAGGGGGAAAGAAAAAATATAAATTAAAACATAT
AGTATGGGCAAGCAGGGAGCTAGAACGATTCGCAGTTAATCCTGGCCTGTTAGAAACATCAGAAGGCTGT
AGACAAATACTGGGACAGCTACAACCATCCCTTCAGACAGGATCAGAAGAACTTAGATCATTATATAATA
CAGTAGCAACCCTCTATTGTGTGCATCAAAGGATAGAGATAAAAGACACCAAGGAAGCTTTAGACAAGAT
AGAGGAAGAGCAAAACAAAAGTAAGACCACCGCACAGCAAGCGGCCGCTGATCTTCAGACCTGGAGGAGG
AGATATGAGGGACAATTGGAGAAGTGAATTATATAAATATAAAGTAGTAAAAATTGAACCATTAGGAGTA
GCACCCACCAAGGCAAAGAGAAGAGTGGTGCAGAGAGAAAAAAGAGCAGTGGGAATAGGAGCTTTGTTCC
TTGGGTTCTTGGGAGCAGCAGGAAGCACTATGGGCGCAGCGTCAATGACGCTGACGGTACAGGCCAGACA
ATTATTGTCTGGTATAGTGCAGCAGCAGAACAATTTGCTGAGGGCTATTGAGGCGCAACAGCATCTGTTG
CAACTCACAGTCTGGGGCATCAAGCAGCTCCAGGCAAGAATCCTGGCTGTGGAAAGATACCTAAAGGATC
AACAGCTCCTGGGGATTTGGGGTTGCTCTGGAAAACTCATTTGCACCACTGCTGTGCCTTGGAATGCTAG
TTGGAGTAATAAATCTCTGGAACAGATTTGGAATCACACGACCTGGATGGAGTGGGACAGAGAAATTAAC
AATTACACAAGCTTAATACACTCCTTAATTGAAGAATCGCAAAACCAGCAAGAAAAGAATGAACAAGAAT
TATTGGAATTAGATAAATGGGCAAGTTTGTGGAATTGGTTTAACATAACAAATTGGCTGTGGTATATAAA
ATTATTCATAATGATAGTAGGAGGCTTGGTAGGTTTAAGAATAGTTTTTGCTGTACTTTCTATAGTGAAT
AGAGTTAGGCAGGGATATTCACCATTATCGTTTCAGACCCACCTCCCAACCCCGAGGGGACCCGACAGGC
CCGAAGGAATAGAAGAAGAAGGTGGAGAGAGAGACAGAGACAGATCCATTCGATTAGTGAACGGATCTCG
ACGGTATCGATCACGAGACTAGCCTCGAGCGGCCGCAATATTTGCATGTCGCTATGTGTTCTGGGAAATC
ACCATAAACGTGAAATCCCTATCAGTGATAGAGACTTATAAGTTCCCTATCAGTGATAGAGACACCGGCT
ATTCCCGACTTCATCTTTGCTCGAGCAAAGATGAAGTCGGGAATAGTTTTTTGAATTCTCGACCTCGAGA
CAAATGGCAGTATTCATCCACAATTTTAAAAGAAAAGGGGGGATTGGGGGGTACAGTGCAGGGGAAAGAA
TAGTAGACATAATAGCAACAGACATACAAACTAAAGAATTACAAAAACAAATTACAAAAATTCAAAATTT
TCGGGTTTATTACAGGGACAGCAGAGATCCACTTTGGCCGCGGCTCGAGGGGG
Features (pLannotate 1.2.2; 30 found; start..end, strand, type, name):
    516..1088    +  intron         β-globin intron: intron from rabbit β-globin gene
   1143..1161    +  promoter       T7 promoter: promoter for bacteriophage T7 RNA polymerase
   1172..1792    +  CDS            tetR: TETR2_ECOLX - Experimental evidence at protein level: Swiss-Prot protein existence level 1. TetR is the repressor of the tetracycline resistance element; its N-terminal region forms a helix-turn-helix structure and binds DNA. Binding of tetracycline to TetR reduces the repressor affinity for the tetracycline resistance gene (tetA) promoter operator sites. From Escherichia coli.
   1938..2400    +  misc_feature   IRES: internal ribosome entry site (IRES) of the encephalomyocarditis virus (EMCV)
   2407..3198    +  CDS            neo: KKA2_KLEPN - Also known as kan, nptII. Experimental evidence at protein level: Swiss-Prot protein existence level 1. Resistance to kanamycin, neomycin, paromomycin, ribostamycin, butirosin and gentamicin B. From Klebsiella pneumoniae.
   3230..3329    -  protein_bind   attL2: mutant version of attL; recombination site for the Gateway® LR reaction LR Clonase™
   3388..3471    +  CDS            nef (fragment): NEF_HV1Z2 - Experimental evidence at protein level: Swiss-Prot protein existence level 1. Extracellular Nef protein targets CD4(+) T-lymphocytes for apoptosis by interacting with CXCR4 surface receptors. From Human immunodeficiency virus type 1 group M subtype D (isolate Z2/CDC-Z34) (HIV-1).
   3473..3706    +  LTR            3' LTR (ΔU3): self-inactivating 3' long terminal repeat (LTR) from HIV-1
   3778..3899    +  polyA_signal   SV40 poly(A) signal: SV40 polyadenylation signal
   3939..4074    +  rep_origin     SV40 ori: SV40 origin of replication
   4095..4113    -  promoter       T7 promoter: promoter for bacteriophage T7 RNA polymerase
   4121..4276    +  CDS            lacZα (fragment): LacZα fragment of β-galactosidase; lacZ fragment
   4281..4709    +  rep_origin     f1 ori (sequence partly withheld): f1 bacteriophage origin of replication; arrow indicates direction of (+) strand synthesis
   4762..4866    +  promoter       AmpR promoter: bla
   4867..5727    +  CDS            AmpR: β-lactamase; bla; confers resistance to ampicillin, carbenicillin, and related antibiotics
   5898..6486    +  rep_origin     ori: high-copy-number ColE1/pMB1/pBR322/pUC origin of replication
   6669..6761    +  CDS            lacI (fragment): lac repressor; lacI; The lac repressor binds to the lac operator to inhibit transcription in E. coli. This inhibition can be relieved by adding lactose or isopropyl-β-D-thiogalactopyranoside (IPTG).
   6774..6795    +  protein_bind   CAP binding site: CAP binding activates transcription in the presence of cAMP. E. coli catabolite activator protein
   6810..6840    +  promoter       lac promoter: promoter for the E. coli lac operon
   6848..6864    +  protein_bind   lac operator: The lac repressor binds to the lac operator to inhibit transcription in E. coli. This inhibition can be relieved by adding lactose or isopropyl-β-D-thiogalactopyranoside (IPTG). lac repressor encoded by lacI
   6909..6927    +  promoter       T3 promoter: promoter for bacteriophage T3 RNA polymerase
   6955..7181    +  promoter       RSV promoter: Rous sarcoma virus enhancer/promoter
   7182..7362    +  LTR            5' LTR (truncated): truncated 5' long terminal repeat (LTR) from HIV-1
   7409..7534    +  misc_feature   HIV-1 Ψ: packaging signal of human immunodeficiency virus type 1
   7518..7881    +  CDS            HIV-1 gag (fragment): gag protein from human immunodeficiency virus 1; gag
   8027..8260    +  misc_feature   RRE: The Rev response element (RRE) of HIV-1 allows for Rev-dependent mRNA export from the nucleus to the cytoplasm.
   8637..8737    +  CDS            Rev (fragment): human immunodeficiency virus 1 (HIV-1) Rev protein; rev; enhances nuclear export of unspliced and incompletely spliced viral mRNAs
   8778..8872    +  promoter       H1-2O2 promoter: doxycycline-inducible variant of the human H1 RNA promoter (Henriksen et al., 2007)
   8974..9091    +  misc_feature   cPPT/CTS: central polypurine tract and central termination sequence of HIV-1
   9140..507     +  promoter       hPGK promoter (across the origin): human phosphoglycerate kinase 1 promoter
