[The description below was written by a language model from this plasmid's Addgene catalogue record and pLannotate feature annotations shown in this document.]
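Description:
TET-pLKO-neo CXCR4-sh2 is a lentiviral RNAi plasmid for doxycycline-inducible knockdown of human CXCR4, built on the single-vector Tet-pLKO-neo (pLKO-Tet-On) backbone. In bacteria it is maintained through a high-copy ColE1/pUC-type origin with ampicillin resistance (AmpR), and an f1 origin is also present. The total size is 9,143 bp, of which only about 60 bp is the short hairpin insert, cloned between the AgeI site (destroyed in the process) and the EcoRI site.

The viral portion follows a third-generation, self-inactivating design. An RSV promoter fused to a truncated HIV-1 5' LTR drives genomic RNA production in packaging cells. It is followed by the Ψ packaging signal with a gag fragment, the RRE for Rev-dependent export, a cPPT/CTS, and a ΔU3 3' LTR with a downstream SV40 poly(A) signal.

The catalogue lists the shRNA promoter as "TRE", but the feature table identifies it as H1-2O2, a human H1 Pol III promoter variant carrying Tet operator sites. A second cassette uses the human PGK promoter and a rabbit β-globin intron to express TetR, linked through an EMCV IRES to the neomycin phosphotransferase gene. In transduced cells, the constitutively produced TetR binds the operators and silences hairpin transcription. Adding doxycycline or tetracycline releases the repressor, so the CXCR4-targeting shRNA is expressed. G418 selects stably transduced mammalian cells. Because repressor, selection marker and regulated hairpin all sit in one provirus, the construct suits the generation of stable human cell lines for reversible, timed CXCR4 loss-of-function studies. The "sh2" in the name suggests it is one of several hairpins against the same gene.
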