Addgene plasmid #163742: TET-pLKO-neo CXCR4-sh2
Purpose: Lentivirus for inducible knockdown of CXCR4 (human)
Depositing lab: Roland Friedel. Depositing organization: Icahn School of Medicine at Mount Sinai.
Backbone
  Vector backbone: pLKO-Tet-On (Tet-pLKO-Neo) Addgene # 21916
  Backbone manufacturer: Wiederschain et al., 2009 Cell Cycle 8:3, 498-504
  Backbone size w/o insert (bp): 9084
  Total vector size (bp): 9143
  Vector type: Mammalian Expression, Lentiviral, RNAi
  Selectable markers: Neomycin (select with G418)
Growth in bacteria
  Bacterial resistance: Ampicillin, 100 μg/mL
  Growth temperature: 30°C
  Growth strain: NEB Stable
  Copy number: High Copy
Gene/Insert
  Gene/Insert name: CXCR4
  gRNA/shRNA sequence: CTATTCCCGACTTCATCTTTG
  Species: H. sapiens (human)
  Entrez Gene: CXCR4 (a.k.a. CD184, D2S201E, FB22, HM89, HSY3RR, LAP-3, LAP3, LCR1, LESTR, NPY3R, NPYR, NPYRL, NPYY3R, WHIM, WHIMS, WHIMS1)
  Promoter: TRE
  Cloning method: Restriction Enzyme; 5′ cloning site AgeI (destroyed during cloning); 3′ cloning site EcoRI (not destroyed)
  Sequencing primers: 5′ pLKO-seq: ggcagggatattcaccattatcgtttcaga
Terms and licenses: Academic/Nonprofit Terms; Industry Terms: Not Available to Industry
How to cite: TET-pLKO-neo CXCR4-sh2 was a gift from Roland Friedel (Addgene plasmid # 163742 ; http://n2t.net/addgene:163742 ; RRID:Addgene_163742)
